Addgene plasmid #136923: pCMV-ABEmax-NRCH
Purpose: Expresses ABEmax-NRCH in mammalian cells
Depositing lab: David Liu. Depositing organization: Broad Institute. Publication: Continuous evolution of SpCas9 variants compatible with non-G PAMs. Miller SM, Wang T, Randolph PB, Arbab M, Shen MW, Huang TP, Matuszek Z, Newby GA, Rees HA, Liu DR. Nat Biotechnol. 2020 Apr;38(4):471-481. doi: 10.1038/s41587-020-0412-8. Epub 2020 Feb 10. PubMed 32042170.
Backbone
  Vector backbone: pBR322 CMV
  Vector type: Mammalian Expression, CRISPR
Growth in bacteria
  Bacterial resistance: Ampicillin, 100 μg/mL
  Growth temperature: 37°C
  Growth strain: Mach1
  Copy number: High Copy
Gene/Insert
  Gene/Insert name: ABEmax-NRCH
  Species: Synthetic; APOBEC1 is from rat (synthetic gene block, mammalian codon optimized), Cas9 is S. pyogenes (mammalian codon optimized)
  Mutation: see manuscript
  Promoter: CMV
  Cloning method: Ligation Independent Cloning
Terms and licenses: Academic/Nonprofit Terms; Industry Terms: Not Available to Industry
Depositor comments: Insert has leaky expression during bacterial propagation and can result in a higher than expected spontaneous mutation rate. The insert should always be sequence validated before use.
How to cite: pCMV-ABEmax-NRCH was a gift from David Liu (Addgene plasmid # 136923 ; http://n2t.net/addgene:136923 ; RRID:Addgene_136923)
