[The description below was written by a language model from this plasmid's Addgene catalogue record and pLannotate feature annotations shown in this document.]
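Description:
pCMV-ABEmax-NRCH is a mammalian expression plasmid (about 8.8 kb, on a backbone recorded as pBR322 CMV) that produces the adenine base editor ABEmax fused to the NRCH variant of Streptococcus pyogenes Cas9. It is propagated in E. coli through a high-copy ColE1/pUC-type origin and selected with ampicillin via the β-lactamase gene and its native promoter. Remnants of a lac promoter/operator region, a lacI fragment and a pBR322 bom fragment are backbone leftovers with no evident role in the payload.

The expression cassette is driven by the human CMV immediate-early enhancer and promoter, which span the numbering origin of the circular map, and it ends in a bovine growth hormone polyadenylation signal. A T7 promoter sits just upstream of the coding region. The open reading frame contains two tandem copies of the E. coli tRNA adenosine deaminase TadA, followed by a mammalian codon-optimised Cas9 domain. This is the standard adenine base editor layout, in which guide RNA-directed Cas9 binding exposes single-stranded DNA so that the deaminase can convert adenine to inosine, giving A•T to G•C changes. The automated annotation labels the Cas9 region as a dCas9 fragment, but the specific mutations are not listed in the record, which refers to the associated publication. That work concerned evolved SpCas9 variants that recognise non-G PAMs. The species field mentions rat APOBEC1, yet no APOBEC1 feature is annotated, and the annotated deaminases are TadA.

No guide RNA cassette is annotated, so a guide would have to be supplied separately. The depositor notes that leaky bacterial expression of the insert can raise the spontaneous mutation rate, so the insert should be sequence-verified before use.
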