Features (pLannotate 1.2.2; 17 found; start..end, strand, type, name):
      1..204     +  promoter       CMV promoter: human cytomegalovirus (CMV) immediate early promoter
    246..264     +  promoter       T7 promoter: promoter for bacteriophage T7 RNA polymerase
    335..811     +  CDS            tadA: TADA_ECOLI - Also known as yfhC. Experimental evidence at protein level: Swiss-Prot protein existence level 1. Catalyzes the deamination of adenosine to inosine at the wobble position 34 of tRNA(Arg2). Essential for cell viability. From Escherichia coli (strain K12).
    932..1423    +  CDS            tadA: TADA_ECOLI - Also known as yfhC. Experimental evidence at protein level: Swiss-Prot protein existence level 1. Catalyzes the deamination of adenosine to inosine at the wobble position 34 of tRNA(Arg2). Essential for cell viability. From Escherichia coli (strain K12).
   1523..5624    +  CDS            dCas9 (fragment): catalytically dead mutant of the Cas9 endonuclease from the Streptococcus pyogenes Type II CRISPR/Cas system RNA-guided DNA-binding protein that lacks endonuclease activity due to the D10A mutation in the RuvC catalytic domain and the N863A mutation in the HNH catalytic domain
   5741..5965    +  polyA_signal   bGH poly(A) signal: bovine growth hormone polyadenylation signal
   5969..5990    +  promoter       SV40 promoter (fragment): SV40 enhancer and early promoter
   5995..6011    +  misc_feature   MCS (fragment): pBluescript multiple cloning site
   6060..6076    -  protein_bind   lac operator: The lac repressor binds to the lac operator to inhibit transcription in E. coli. This inhibition can be relieved by adding lactose or isopropyl-β-D-thiogalactopyranoside (IPTG). lac repressor encoded by lacI
   6084..6114    -  promoter       lac promoter: promoter for the E. coli lac operon
   6129..6150    -  protein_bind   CAP binding site: CAP binding activates transcription in the presence of cAMP. E. coli catabolite activator protein
   6163..6255    -  CDS            lacI (fragment): lac repressor; lacI; The lac repressor binds to the lac operator to inhibit transcription in E. coli. This inhibition can be relieved by adding lactose or isopropyl-β-D-thiogalactopyranoside (IPTG).
   6438..7026    -  rep_origin     ori: high-copy-number ColE1/pMB1/pBR322/pUC origin of replication
   7197..8057    -  CDS            AmpR: β-lactamase; bla; confers resistance to ampicillin, carbenicillin, and related antibiotics
   8058..8162    -  promoter       AmpR promoter: bla
   8233..8277    -  misc_feature   bom (fragment): basis of mobility region from pBR322
   8432..8811    +  enhancer       CMV enhancer: human cytomegalovirus immediate early enhancer
>Addgene plasmid #136923 | pCMV-ABEmax-NRCH | addgene full sequence | sequence record 269638 | Addgene NGS Result
GTGATGCGGTTTTGGCAGTACATCAATGGGCGTGGATAGCGGTTTGACTCACGGGGATTTCCAAGTCTCC
ACCCCATTGACGTCAATGGGAGTTTGTTTTGGCACCAAAATCAACGGGACTTTCCAAAATGTCGTAACAA
CTCCGCCCCATTGACGCAAATGGGCGGTAGGCGTGTACGGTGGGAGGTCTATATAAGCAGAGCTGGTTTA
GTGAACCGTCAGATCCGCTAGAGATCCGCGGCCGCTAATACGACTCACTATAGGGAGAGCCGCCACCATG
AAACGGACAGCCGACGGAAGCGAGTTCGAGTCACCAAAGAAGAAGCGGAAAGTCTCTGAAGTCGAGTTTA
GCCACGAGTATTGGATGAGGCACGCACTGACCCTGGCAAAGCGAGCATGGGATGAAAGAGAAGTCCCCGT
GGGCGCCGTGCTGGTGCACAACAATAGAGTGATCGGAGAGGGATGGAACAGGCCAATCGGCCGCCACGAC
CCTACCGCACACGCAGAGATCATGGCACTGAGGCAGGGAGGCCTGGTCATGCAGAATTACCGCCTGATCG
ATGCCACCCTGTATGTGACACTGGAGCCATGCGTGATGTGCGCAGGAGCAATGATCCACAGCAGGATCGG
AAGAGTGGTGTTCGGAGCACGGGACGCCAAGACCGGCGCAGCAGGCTCCCTGATGGATGTGCTGCACCAC
CCCGGCATGAACCACCGGGTGGAGATCACAGAGGGAATCCTGGCAGACGAGTGCGCCGCCCTGCTGAGCG
ATTTCTTTAGAATGCGGAGACAGGAGATCAAGGCCCAGAAGAAGGCACAGAGCTCCACCGACTCTGGAGG
ATCTAGCGGAGGATCCTCTGGAAGCGAGACACCAGGCACAAGCGAGTCCGCCACACCAGAGAGCTCCGGC
GGCTCCTCCGGAGGATCCTCTGAGGTGGAGTTTTCCCACGAGTACTGGATGAGACATGCCCTGACCCTGG
CCAAGAGGGCACGCGATGAGAGGGAGGTGCCTGTGGGAGCCGTGCTGGTGCTGAACAATAGAGTGATCGG
CGAGGGCTGGAACAGAGCCATCGGCCTGCACGACCCAACAGCCCATGCCGAAATTATGGCCCTGAGACAG
GGCGGCCTGGTCATGCAGAACTACAGACTGATTGACGCCACCCTGTACGTGACATTCGAGCCTTGCGTGA
TGTGCGCCGGCGCCATGATCCACTCTAGGATCGGCCGCGTGGTGTTTGGCGTGAGGAACGCAAAAACCGG
CGCCGCAGGCTCCCTGATGGACGTGCTGCACTACCCCGGCATGAATCACCGCGTCGAAATTACCGAGGGA
ATCCTGGCAGATGAATGTGCCGCCCTGCTGTGCTATTTCTTTCGGATGCCTAGACAGGTGTTCAATGCTC
AGAAGAAGGCCCAGAGCTCCACCGACTCCGGAGGATCTAGCGGAGGCTCCTCTGGCTCTGAGACACCTGG
CACAAGCGAGAGCGCAACACCTGAAAGCAGCGGGGGCAGCAGCGGGGGGTCAGACAAGAAGTACAGCATC
GGCCTGACCATCGGCACCAACTCTGTGGGCTGGGCCGTGATCACCGACGAGTACAAGGTGCCCAGCAAGA
AATTCAAGGTGCTGGGCAACACCGACCGGCACAGCATCAAGAAGAACCTGATCGGAGCCCTGCTGTTCGA
CAGCGGCGAAACAGCCGAGGCCACCCGGCTGAAGAGAACCGCCAGAAGAAGATACACCAGACGGAAGAAC
CGGATCTGCTATCTGCAAGAGATCTTCAGCAACGAGATGGCCAAGGTGGACGACAGCTTCTTCCACAGAC
TGGAAGAGTCCTTCCTGGTGGAAGAGGATAAGAAGCACGAGCGGCACCCCATCTTCGGCAACATCGTGGA
CGAGGTGGCCTACCACGAGAAGTACCCCACCATCTACCACCTGAGAAAGAAACTGGTGGACAGCACCGAC
AAGGCCGACCTGCGGCTGATCTATCTGGCCCTGGCCCACATGATCAAGTTCCGGGGCCACTTCCTGATCG
AGGGCGACCTGAACCCCGACAACAGCGACGTGGACAAGCTGTTCATCCAGCTGGTGCAGACCTACAACCA
GCTGTTCGAGGAAAACCCCATCAACGCCAGCGGCGTGGACGCCAAGGCCATCCTGTCTGCCAGACTGAGC
AAGAGCAGACGGCTGGAAAATCTGATCGCCCAGCTGCCCGGCGAGAAGAAGAATGGCCTGTTCGGAAACC
TGATTGCCCTGAGCCTGGGCCTGACCCCCAACTTCAAGAGCAACTTCGACCTGGCCGAGGATGCCAAACT
GCAGCTGAGCAAGGACACCTACGACGACGACCTGGACAACCTGCTGGCCCAGATCGGCGACCAGTACGCC
GACCTGTTTCTGGCCGCCAAGAACCTGTCCGACGCCATCCTGCTGAGCGACATCCTGAGAGTGAACACCG
AGATCACCAAGGCCCCCCTGAGCGCCTCTATGGTGAAGAGATACGACGAGCACCACCAGGACCTGACCCT
GCTGAAAGCTCTCGTGCGGCAGCAGCTGCCTGAGAAGTACAAAGAGATTTTCTTCGACCAGAGCAAGAAC
GGCTACGCCGGCTACATTGACGGCGGAGCCAGCCAGGAAGAGTTCTACAAGTTCATCAAGCCCATCCTGG
AAAAGATGGACGGCACCGAGGAACTGCTCGTGAAGCTGAACAGAGAGGACCTGCTGCGGAAGCAGCGGAC
CTTCGACAACGGCATTATCCCCCACCAGATCCACCTGGGAGAGCTGCACGCCATTCTGCGGCGGCAGGGC
GATTTTTACCCATTCCTGAAGGACAACCGGGAAAAGATCGAGAAGATCCTGACCTTCCGCATCCCCTACT
ACGTGGGCCCTCTGGCCAGGGGAAACAGCAGATTCGCCTGGATGACCAGAAAGAGCGAGGAAACCATCAC
CCCCTGGAACTTCGAGGAAGTGGTGGACAAGGGCGCTTCCGCCCAGAGCTTCATCGAGCGGATGACCAAC
TTCGATAAGAACCTGCCCAACGAGAAGGTGCTGCCCAAGCACAGCCTGCTGTACGAGTACTTCACCGTGT
ATAACGAGCTGACCAAAGTGAAATACGTGACCGAGGGAATGAGAAAGCCCGCCTTCCTGAGCGGCGAGCA
GAAAAAGGCCATCGTGGACCTGCTGTTCAAGACCAACCGGAAAGTGACCGTGAAGCAGCTGAAAGAGGAC
TACTTCAAGAAAATCGAGTGCTTCGACTCCGTGGAAATCTCCGGCGTGGAAGATCGGTTCAACGCCTCCC
TGGGCACATACCACGATCTGCTGAAAATTATCAAGGACAAGGACTTCCTGGACAATGAGGAAAACGAGGA
CATTCTGGAAGATATCGTGCTGACCCTGACACTGTTTGAGGACAGAGAGATGATCGAGGAACGGCTGAAA
ACCTATGCCCACCTGTTCGACGACAAAGTGATGAAGCAGCTGAAGCGGCTGAGATACACCGGCTGGGGCA
GGCTGAGCCGGAAGCTGATCAACGGCATCCGGGACAAGCAGTCCGGCAAGACAATCCTGGATTTCCTGAA
GTCCGACGGCTTCGCCAACAGAAACTTCATGCAGCTGATCCACGACGACAGCCTGACCTTTAAAGAGGAC
ATCCAGAAAGCCCAGGTGTCCGGCCAGGGCGATAGCCTGCACGAGCACATTGCCAATCTGGCCGGCAGCC
CCGCCATTAAGAAGGGCATCCTGCAGACAGTGAAGGTGGTGGACGAGCTCGTGAAAGTGATGGGCGGCCA
CAAGCCCGAGAACATCGTGATCGAAATGGCCAGAGAGAACCAGACCACCCAGAAGGGACAGAAGAACAGC
CGCGAGAGAATGAAGCGGATCGAAGAGGGCATCAAAGAGCTGGGCAGCCAGATCCTGAAAGAACACCCCG
TGGAAAACACCCAGCTGCAGAACGAGAAGCTGTACCTGTACTACCTGCAGAATGGGCGGGATATGTACGT
GGACCAGGAACTGGACATCAACCGGCTGTCCGACTACGATGTGGACCATATCGTGCCTCAGAGCTTTCTG
AAGGACGACTCCATCGACAACAAGGTGCTGACCAGAAGCGACAAGAACCGGGGCAAGAGCGACAACGTGC
CCTCCGAAGAGGTCGTGAAGAAGATGAAGAACTACTGGCGGCAGCTGCTGAACGCCAAGCTGATTACCCA
GAGAAAGTTCGACAATCTGACCAAGGCCGAGAGAGGCGGCCTGAGCGAACTGGATAAGGCCGGCTTCATC
AAGAGACAGCTGGTGGAAACCCGGCAGATCACAAAGCACGTGGCACAGATCCTGGACTCCCGGATGAACA
CTAAGTACGACGAGAATGACAAGCTGATCCGGGAAGTGAAAGTGATCACCCTGAAGTCCAAGCTGGTGTC
CGATTTCCGGAAGGATTTCCAGTTTTACAAAGTGCGCGAGATCAACAACTACCACCACGCCCACGACGCC
TACCTGAACGCCGTCGTGGGAACCGCCCTGATCAAAAAGTACCCTAAGCTGGAAAGCGAGTTCGTGTACG
GCGACTACAAGGTGTACGACGTGCGGAAGATGATCGCCAAGAGCGAGCAGGAAATCGGCAAGGCTACCGC
CAAGTACTTCTTCTACAGCAACATCATGAACTTTTTCAAGACCGAGATTACCCTGGCCAACGGCGAGATC
CGGAAGCGGCCTCTGATCGAGACAAACGGCGAAACCGGGGAGATCGTGTGGGATAAGGGCCGGGATTTTG
CCACCGTGCGGAAAGTGCTGAGCATGCCCCAAGTGAATATCGTGAAAAAGACCGAGGTGCAGACAGGCGG
CTTCAGCAAAGAGTCTATCCTGCCCAAGGGTAACAGCGATAAGCTGATCGCCAGAAAGAAGGACTGGGAC
CCTAAGAAGTACGGCGGCTTCAACAGCCCCACCGTGGCCTATTCTGTGCTGGTGGTGGCCAAAGTGGAAA
AGGGCAAGTCCAAGAAACTGAAGAGTGTGAAAGAGCTGCTGGGGATCACCATCATGGAAAGAAGCAGCTT
CGAGAAGAATCCCATCGACTTTCTGGAAGCCAAGGGCTACAAAGAAGTGAAAAAGGACCTGATCATCAAG
CTGCCTAAGTACTCCCTGTTCGAGCTGGAAAACGGCCGGAAGAGAATGCTGGCCTCTGCCGGCGTGCTGC
AGAAGGGAAACGAACTGGCCCTGCCCTCCAAATATGTGAACTTCCTGTACCTGGCCAGCCACTATGAGAA
GCTGAAGGGCTCCCCCGAGGATAATGAGCAGAAACAGCTGTTTGTGGAACAGCACAAGCACTACCTGGAC
GAGATCATCGAGCAGATCAGCGAGTTCTCCAAGAGAGTGATCCTGGCCGACGCTAATCTGGACAAAGTGC
TGTCCGCCTACAACAAGCACCGGGATAAGCCCATCAGAGAGCAGGCCGAGAATATCATCCACCTGTTTAC
CCTGACCAATCTGGGAGCCCCTGCCGCCTTCAAGTACTTTGACACCACCATCAACCGGAAGCAATACAAC
ACGACCAAAGAGGTGCTGGACGCCACCCTGATCCGTCAGAGCATCACCGGCCTGTACGAGACACGGATCG
ACCTGTCTCAGCTGGGAGGTGACTCTGGCGGCTCAAAAAGAACCGCCGACGGCAGCGAATTCGAGCCCAA
GAAGAAGAGGAAAGTCTAACCGGTCATCATCACCATCACCATTGAGTTTAAACCCGCTGATCAGCCTCGA
CTGTGCCTTCTAGTTGCCAGCCATCTGTTGTTTGCCCCTCCCCCGTGCCTTCCTTGACCCTGGAAGGTGC
CACTCCCACTGTCCTTTCCTAATAAAATGAGGAAATTGCATCGCATTGTCTGAGTAGGTGTCATTCTATT
CTGGGGGGTGGGGTGGGGCAGGACAGCAAGGGGGAGGATTGGGAAGACAATAGCAGGCATGCTGGGGATG
CGGTGGGCTCTATGGCTTCTGAGGCGGAAAGAACCAGCTGGGGCTCGATACCGTCGACCTCTAGCTAGAG
CTTGGCGTAATCATGGTCATAGCTGTTTCCTGTGTGAAATTGTTATCCGCTCACAATTCCACACAACATA
CGAGCCGGAAGCATAAAGTGTAAAGCCTAGGGTGCCTAATGAGTGAGCTAACTCACATTAATTGCGTTGC
GCTCACTGCCCGCTTTCCAGTCGGGAAACCTGTCGTGCCAGCTGCATTAATGAATCGGCCAACGCGCGGG
GAGAGGCGGTTTGCGTATTGGGCGCTCTTCCGCTTCCTCGCTCACTGACTCGCTGCGCTCGGTCGTTCGG
CTGCGGCGAGCGGTATCAGCTCACTCAAAGGCGGTAATACGGTTATCCACAGAATCAGGGGATAACGCAG
GAAAGAACATGTGAGCAAAAGGCCAGCAAAAGGCCAGGAACCGTAAAAAGGCCGCGTTGCTGGCGTTTTT
CCATAGGCTCCGCCCCCCTGACGAGCATCACAAAAATCGACGCTCAAGTCAGAGGTGGCGAAACCCGACA
GGACTATAAAGATACCAGGCGTTTCCCCCTGGAAGCTCCCTCGTGCGCTCTCCTGTTCCGACCCTGCCGC
TTACCGGATACCTGTCCGCCTTTCTCCCTTCGGGAAGCGTGGCGCTTTCTCATAGCTCACGCTGTAGGTA
TCTCAGTTCGGTGTAGGTCGTTCGCTCCAAGCTGGGCTGTGTGCACGAACCCCCCGTTCAGCCCGACCGC
TGCGCCTTATCCGGTAACTATCGTCTTGAGTCCAACCCGGTAAGACACGACTTATCGCCACTGGCAGCAG
CCACTGGTAACAGGATTAGCAGAGCGAGGTATGTAGGCGGTGCTACAGAGTTCTTGAAGTGGTGGCCTAA
CTACGGCTACACTAGAAGAACAGTATTTGGTATCTGCGCTCTGCTGAAGCCAGTTACCTTCGGAAAAAGA
GTTGGTAGCTCTTGATCCGGCAAACAAACCACCGCTGGTAGCGGTGGTTTTTTTGTTTGCAAGCAGCAGA
TTACGCGCAGAAAAAAAGGATCTCAAGAAGATCCTTTGATCTTTTCTACGGGGTCTGACACTCAGTGGAA
CGAAAACTCACGTTAAGGGATTTTGGTCATGAGATTATCAAAAAGGATCTTCACCTAGATCCTTTTAAAT
TAAAAATGAAGTTTTAAATCAATCTAAAGTATATATGAGTAAACTTGGTCTGACAGTTACCAATGCTTAA
TCAGTGAGGCACCTATCTCAGCGATCTGTCTATTTCGTTCATCCATAGTTGCCTGACTCCCCGTCGTGTA
GATAACTACGATACGGGAGGGCTTACCATCTGGCCCCAGTGCTGCAATGATACCGCGAGACCCACGCTCA
CCGGCTCCAGATTTATCAGCAATAAACCAGCCAGCCGGAAGGGCCGAGCGCAGAAGTGGTCCTGCAACTT
TATCCGCCTCCATCCAGTCTATTAATTGTTGCCGGGAAGCTAGAGTAAGTAGTTCGCCAGTTAATAGTTT
GCGCAACGTTGTTGCCATTGCTACAGGCATCGTGGTGTCACGCTCGTCGTTTGGTATGGCTTCATTCAGC
TCCGGTTCCCAACGATCAAGGCGAGTTACATGATCCCCCATGTTGTGCAAAAAAGCGGTTAGCTCCTTCG
GTCCTCCGATCGTTGTCAGAAGTAAGTTGGCCGCAGTGTTATCACTCATGGTTATGGCAGCACTGCATAA
TTCTCTTACTGTCATGCCATCCGTAAGATGCTTTTCTGTGACTGGTGAGTACTCAACCAAGTCATTCTGA
GAATAGTGTATGCGGCGACCGAGTTGCTCTTGCCCGGCGTCAATACGGGATAATACCGCGCCACATAGCA
GAACTTTAAAAGTGCTCATCATTGGAAAACGTTCTTCGGGGCGAAAACTCTCAAGGATCTTACCGCTGTT
GAGATCCAGTTCGATGTAACCCACTCGTGCACCCAACTGATCTTCAGCATCTTTTACTTTCACCAGCGTT
TCTGGGTGAGCAAAAACAGGAAGGCAAAATGCCGCAAAAAAGGGAATAAGGGCGACACGGAAATGTTGAA
TACTCATACTCTTCCTTTTTCAATATTATTGAAGCATTTATCAGGGTTATTGTCTCATGAGCGGATACAT
ATTTGAATGTATTTAGAAAAATAAACAAATAGGGGTTCCGCGCACATTTCCCCGAAAAGTGCCACCTGAC
GTCGACGGATCGGGAGATCGATCTCCCGATCCCCTAGGGTCGACTCTCAGTACAATCTGCTCTGATGCCG
CATAGTTAAGCCAGTATCTGCTCCCTGCTTGTGTGTTGGAGGTCGCTGAGTAGTGCGCGAGCAAAATTTA
AGCTACAACAAGGCAAGGCTTGACCGACAATTGCATGAAGAATCTGCTTAGGGTTAGGCGTTTTGCGCTG
CTTCGCGATGTACGGGCCAGATATACGCGTTGACATTGATTATTGACTAGTTATTAATAGTAATCAATTA
CGGGGTCATTAGTTCATAGCCCATATATGGAGTTCCGCGTTACATAACTTACGGTAAATGGCCCGCCTGG
CTGACCGCCCAACGACCCCCGCCCATTGACGTCAATAATGACGTATGTTCCCATAGTAACGCCAATAGGG
ACTTTCCATTGACGTCAATGGGTGGAGTATTTACGGTAAACTGCCCACTTGGCAGTACATCAAGTGTATC
ATATGCCAAGTACGCCCCCTATTGACGTCAATGACGGTAAATGGCCCGCCTGGCATTATGCCCAGTACAT
GACCTTATGGGACTTTCCTACTTGGCAGTACATCTACGTATTAGTCATCGCTATTACCATG
